>Addgene plasmid #240688 | pREC1010-Ebu1 | addgene full sequence | sequence record 482363 | Addgene NGS Result
CAACCTGTCCCTTACGAATAGCTCTTCACCCAGAGAACTTAGGTGTCAGGTATAGAAAGTAGTTTCTACA
AGTCGCCACCTGCATGATCCGCGGCCGCACTCGATCGAAATAATTTTGTTTAACTTTAAGGAGGTTTGGA
ATGAACCAAATCGTGAAGTTCACTGACGACTCTGGCCTGGCGGTTCAAGTTACTCCAGACGATGTTCGCC
GTTATATCTGTGAGAACGCTACTGAAAAAGAGGTGGGCCTCTTTCTGCAACTCTGTCAGACTCAACGTCT
GAATCCGTTTGTGAAAGACGCTTACCTGGTGAAATACGGCGGTGCTCCAGCTTCTATGATTACTTCCTAT
CAAGTTTTTAACCGTCGCGCGTGTCGTGATGCTAACTATGATGGTATCAAATCTGGTGTGGTTGTTCTGC
GTGACGGTGATGTTGTGCATAAACGTGGTGCTGCGTGCTACAAAAAGGCGGGTGAGGAGCTCATCGGTGG
TTGGGCGGAAGTTCGCTTTAAGGATGGCCGCGAGACTGCGTATGCTGAGGTGGCGCTCGACGACTATTCC
ACCGGCAAATCTAATTGGGCGAAAATGCCGGGTGTTATGATCGAAAAATGCGCGAAGGCTGCTGCTTGGC
GCCTCGCGTTCCCGGACACTTTTCAGGGCATGTACGCTGCGGAGGAAATGGATCAAGCGCAACAGCCAGA
ACAGGTGCGCGCTCAGGCGGAGCAACCAGTGGATCTCCAGCCAATCCGCGAACTCTTCAAGCCATATTGC
GAACACTTCGGCATCACTCCGGCTGAGGGTATGACTGCTGTTTGTGGTGCGGTGGGCGCTGAAGGCATGC
ACTCTATGACCGAGCAGCAAGCTCGCCGTGCTCGCGCTTGGATGGAGGAAGAAATGGCTGCGCCAGCTGT
GGAAGCGGAGTATGAGGTTGTTGACGAGGGCGAGGTGTTTTAAGGATCCAGGAGAATACACATGGCCAGC
AGAGGCGTAAACAAGGTTATTCTCGTTGGTAATCTGGGTCAGGACCCGGAAGTACGCTACATGCCAAATG
GTGGCGCAGTTGCCAACATTACGCTGGCTACTTCCGAATCCTGGCGTGATAAAGCGACCGGCGAGATGAA
AGAGCAGACTGAATGGCACCGCGTTGTGCTGTTCGGCAAACTGGCAGAAGTGGCCAGCGAATATCTGCGT
AAAGGTTCTCAGGTTTATATCGAAGGTCAGCTGCGTACCCGTAAATGGACCGATCAATCCGGTCAGGATC
GCTACACCACAGAAGTCGTGGTGAACGTTGGCGGCACCATGCAGATGCTGGGTGGTCGTCAGGGTGGTGG
CGCTCCGGCAGGTGGTAATATCGGTGGTGGTCAGCCGCAGGGCGGTTGGGGTCAGCCTCAGCAGCCGCAG
GGTGGCAATCAGTTCAGCGGCGGCGCGCAGTCTCGCCCGCAGCAGTCCGCTCCGGCAGCGCCGTCTAACG
AGCCGCCGATGGACTTTGATGATGACATTCCGTTCTGATCTAGAGTCGACCTGCAGGCATGCAAGCTTGC
GGCCGCGTCGTGACTGGGAAAACCCTGGCGACTAGTCTTGGACTCCTGTTGATAGATCCAGTAATGACCT
CAGAACTCCATCTGGATTTGTTCAGAACGCTCGGTTGCCGCCGGGCGTTTTTTATTGGTGAGAATCCAGG
GGTCCCCAATAATTACGATTTAAATTTGTGTCTCAAAATCTCTGATGTTACATTGCACAAGATAAAAATA
TATCATCATGAACAATAAAACTGTCTGCTTACATAAACAGTAATACAAGGGGTGTTATGAGCCATATTCA
GCGTGAAACGAGCTGTAGCCGTCCGCGTCTGAACAGCAACATGGATGCGGATCTGTATGGCTATAAATGG
GCGCGTGATAACGTGGGTCAGAGCGGCGCGACCATTTATCGTCTGTATGGCAAACCGGATGCGCCGGAAC
TGTTTCTGAAACATGGCAAAGGCAGCGTGGCGAACGATGTGACCGATGAAATGGTGCGTCTGAACTGGCT
GACCGAATTTATGCCGCTGCCGACCATTAAACATTTTATTCGCACCCCGGATGATGCGTGGCTGCTGACC
ACCGCGATTCCGGGCAAAACCGCGTTTCAGGTGCTGGAAGAATATCCGGATAGCGGCGAAAACATTGTGG
ATGCGCTGGCCGTGTTTCTGCGTCGTCTGCATAGCATTCCGGTGTGCAACTGCCCGTTTAACAGCGATCG
TGTGTTTCGTCTGGCCCAGGCGCAGAGCCGTATGAACAACGGCCTGGTGGATGCGAGCGATTTTGATGAT
GAACGTAACGGCTGGCCGGTGGAACAGGTGTGGAAAGAAATGCATAAACTGCTGCCGTTTAGCCCGGATA
GCGTGGTGACCCACGGCGATTTTAGCCTGGATAACCTGATTTTCGATGAAGGCAAACTGATTGGCTGCAT
TGATGTGGGCCGTGTGGGCATTGCGGATCGTTATCAGGATCTGGCCATTCTGTGGAACTGCCTGGGCGAA
TTTAGCCCGAGCCTGCAAAAACGTCTGTTTCAGAAATATGGCATTGATAATCCGGATATGAACAAACTGC
AATTTCATCTGATGCTGGATGAATTTTTCTAATAATTAATTGGACCGCGGTCCGCGCGTTGTCCTTTTCC
GCTGCATAACCCTGCTTCGGGGTCATTATAGCGATTTTTTCGGTATATCCATCCTTTTTCGCACGATATA
CAGGATTTTGCCAAAGGGTTCGTGTAGACTTTCCTTGGTGTATCCAACGGCGTCAGCCGGGCAGGATAGG
TGAAGTAGGCCCACCCGCGAGCGGGTGTTCCTTCTTCACTGTCCCTTATTCGCACCTGGCGGTGCTCAAC
GGGAATCCTGCTCTGCGAGGCTGGCCGTAGGCCGGCCTCAGCCTGCCGCCTTGGGCCGGGTGATGTCGTA
CTTGCCCGCCGCGAACTCGGTTACCGTCCAGCCCAGCGCGACCAGCTCCGGCAACGCCTCGCGCACCCGC
TGGCGGCGCTTGCGCATGGTCGAACCACTGGCCTCTGACGGCCAGACATAGCCGCACAAGGTATCTATGG
AAGCCTTGCCGGTTTTGCCGGGGTCGATCCAGCCACACAGCCGCTGGTGCAGCAGGCGGGCGGTTTCGCT
GTCCAGCGCCCGCACCTCGTCCATGCTGATGCGCACATGCTGGCCGCCACCCATGACGGCCTGCGCGATC
AAGGGGTTCAGGGCCACGTACAGGCGCCCGTCCGCCTCGTCGCTGGCGTACTCCGACAGCAGCCGAAACC
CCTGCCGCTTGCGGCCATTCTGGGCGATGATGGATACCTTCCAAAGGCGCTCGATGCAGTCCTGTATGTG
CTTGAGCGCCCCACCACTATCGACCTCTGCCCCGATTTCCTTTGCCAGCGCCCGATAGCTACCTTTGACC
ACCATGGCATCAGCGGTGACGGCCTCCCACTTGGGTTCCAGGAACAGCCGGAGCTGCCGTCCGCCTTCGG
TCTTGGGTTCCGGGCCAAGCACTAGGCCATTAGGCCCAGCCATGGCCACCAGCCCTTGCAGGATGCGCAG
ATCATCAGCGCCCAGCGGCTCCGGGCCGCTGAACTCGATCCGCTTGCCGTCGCCGTAGTCATACGTCACG
TCCAGCTTGCTGCGCTTGCGCTCGCCCCGCTTGAGGGCACGGAACAGGCCGGGGGCCAGACAGTGCGCCG
GGTCGTGCCGGACGTGGCTGAGGCTGTGCTTGTTCTTAGGCTTCACCACGGGGCACCCCCTTGCTCTTGC
GCTGCCTCTCCAGCACGGCGGGCTTGAGCACCCCGCCGTCATGCCGCCTGAACCACCGATCAGCGAACGG
TGCGCCATAGTTGGCCTTGCTCACACCGAAGCGGACGAAGAACCGGCGCTGGTCGTCGTCCACACCCCAT
TCCTCGGCCTCGGCGCTGGTCATGCTCGACAGGTAGGACTGCCAGCGGATGTTATCGACCAGTACCGAGC
TGCCCCGGCTGGCCTGCTGCTGGTCGCCTGCGCCCATCATGGCCGCGCCCTTGCTGGCATGGTGCAGGAA
CACGATAGAGCACCCGGTATCGGCGGCGATGGCCTCCATGCGACCGATGACCTGGGCCATGGGGCCGCTG
GCGTTTTCTTCCTCGATGTGGAACCGGCGCAGCGTGTCCAGCACCATCAGGCGGCGGCCCTCGGCGGCGC
GCTTGAGGCCGTCGAACCACTCCGGGGCCATGATGTTGGGCAGGCTGCCGATCAGCGGCTGGATCAGCAG
GCCGTCAGCCACGGCTTGCCGTTCCTCGGCGCTGAGGTGCGCCCCAAGGGCGTGCAGGCGGTGATGAATG
GCGGTGGGCGGGTCTTCGGCGGGCAGGTAGATCACCGGGCCGGTGGGCAGTTCGCCCACCTCCAGCAGAT
CCGGCCCGCCTGCAATCTGTGCGGCCAGTTGCAGGGCCAGCATGGATTTACCGGCACCACCGGGCGACAC
CAGCGCCCCGACCGTACCGGCCACCATGTTGGGCAAAACGTAGTCCAGCGGTGGCGGCGCTGCTGCGAAC
GCCTCCAGAATATTGATAGGCTTATGGGTAGCCATTGATTGCCTCCTTTGCAGGCAGTTGGTGGTTAGGC
GCTGGCGGGGTCACTACCCCCGCCCTGCGCCGCTCTGAGTTCTTCCAGGCACTCGCGCAGCGCCTCGTAT
TCGTCGTCGGTCAGCCAGAACTTGCGCTGACGCATCCCTTTGGCCTTCATGCGCTCGGCATATCGCGCTT
GGCGTACAGCGTCAGGGCTGGCCAGCAGGTCGCCGGTCTGCTTGTCCTTTTGGTCTTTCATATCAGTCAC
CGAGAAACTTGCCGGGGCCGAAAGGCTTGTCTTCGCGGAACAAGGACAAGGTGCAGCCGTCAAGGTTAAG
GCTGGCCATATCAGCGACTGAAAAGCGGCCAGCCTCGGCCTTGTTTGACGTATAACCAAAGCCACCGGGC
AACCAATAGCCCTTGTCACTTTTGATCAGGTAGACCGACCCTGAAGCGCTTTTTTCGTATTCCATAAAAC
CCCCTTCTGTGCGTGAGTACTCATAGTATAACAGGCGTGAGTACCAACGCAAGCACTACATGCTGAAATC
TGGCCCGCCCCTGTCCATGCCTCGCTGGCGGGGTGCCGGTGCCCGTGCCAGCTCGGCCCGCGCAAGCTGG
ACGCTGGGCAGACCCATGACCTTGCTGACGGTGCGCTCGATGTAATCCGCTTCGTGGCCGGGCTTGCGCT
CTGCCAGCGCTGGGCTGGCCTCGGCCATGGCCTTGCCGATTTCCTCGGCACTGCGGCCCCGGCTGGCCAG
CTTCTGCGCGGCGATAAAGTCGCACTTGCTGAGGTCATCACCGAAGCGCTTGACCAGCCCGGCCATCTCG
CTGCGGTACTCGTCCAGCGCCGTGCGCCGGTGGCGGCTAAGCTGCCGCTCGGGCAGTTCGAGGCTGGCCA
GCCTGCGGGCCTTCTCCTGCTGCCGCTGGGCCTGCTCGATCTGCTGGCCAGCCTGCTGCACCAGCGCCGG
GCCAGCGGTGGCGGTCTTGCCCTTGGATTCACGCAGCAGCACCCACGGCTGATAACCGGCGCGGGTGGTG
TGCTTGTCCTTGCGGTTGGTGAAGCCCGCCAAGCGGCCATAGTGGCGGCTGTCGGCGCTGGCCGGGTCGG
CGTCGTACTCGCTGGCCAGCGTCCGGGCAATCTGCCCCCGAAGTTCACCGCCTGCGGCGTCGGCCACCTT
GACCCATGCCTGATAGTTCTTCGGGCTGGTTTCCACTACCAGGGCAGGCTCCCGGCCCTCGGCTTTCATG
TCATCCAGGTCAAACTCGCTGAGGTCGTCCACCAGCACCAGACCATGCCGCTCCTGCTCGGCGGGCCTGA
TATACACGTCATTGCCCTGGGCATTCATCCGCTTGAGCCATGGCGTGTTCTGGAGCACTTCGGCGGCTGA
CCATTCCCGGTTCATCATCTGGCCGGTGGTGGCGTCCCTGACGCCGATATCGAAGCGCTCACAGCCCATG
GCCTTGAGCTGTCGGCCTATGGCCTGCAAAGTCCTGTCGTTCTTCATCGGGCCACCAAGCGATTCCCACA
CATTATACGAGCCGGAAGCATAAAGTGTAGCTAGATCCGAAGGATGAGCCGGGCTGAATGATCGACCGAG
ACAGGCCCTGCGGGGCTGCACACGCGCCCCCACCCTTCGGGTAGGGGGAAAGGCCGCTAAAGCGGCTAAA
AGCGCTCCAGCGTATTTCTGCGGGGTTTGGTGTGGGGTTTAGCGGGCTTTGCCCGCCTTTCCCCCTGCCG
CGCAGCGGTGGGGCGGTGTGTAGCCTAGCGCAGCGAATAGACCAGCTATCCGGCCTCTGGCCGGGCATAT
TGGGCAAGGGCAGCAGCGCCCCACAAGGGCGCTGATAACCGCGCCTAGTGGATTATTCTTAGATAATCAT
GGATGGATTTTTCCAACACCCCGCCAGCCCCCGCCCCTGCTGGGTTTGCAGGTTTGGGGGCGTGACAGTT
ATTGCAGGGGTTCGTGACAGTTATTGCAGGGGGGCGTGACAGTTATTGCAGGGGTTCGTGACAGTTAGGG
CGCGCCCAGCTGTCTAGGGCGGCGGATTTGTCCTACTCAGGAGAGCGTTCACCGACAAACAACAGATAAA
ACGAAAGGCCCAGTCTTTCGACTGAGCCTTTCGTTTTATTTGATGCCTTTAATTAAACGTTCGTAATCAA
GCCACTTCCTTTTTGCATTGACGCAGGGTGTCGGAAGGCAACTCGCCGAACGCGCTCCTATAGTTTTCAG
CGAAGCGTCCCAAATGTAAGAAGCCGTAGTCTAGGGCTATCTCAGTTATACTACGCACATTGGCACTGGG
ATCGTTCAAGCAGGCGCGGATGCTTTCGAGCTTGCGGTTGCGGATGTAGTTCTTCGGCGTGGTGCCGGCG
TGCTTCTCGAACAAATTGTAGAGCGAGCGTGGACTCATCATCGCCAGCTCCGCTAACCGCTCAAGGCTGA
TATTCCGTTTGAGATTCTCCTCAATGAATTGAACGACTCGCTCGAAAGACGGGTTACCTTTGCTGAAAAT
TTCACGGCTGACATTGCTGCCCAGCATTTCGAGCAGCTTGGAAGCGATGATCCCCGCATAGTGCTCTTGG
ACCCGAGGCATCGACTTTGTATGTTCCGCTTCGTCACAAACTAACCCGAGTAGATTGATAAAGCCATCGA
GTTGCTGGAGATTGTGTCGCGCGGCGAAACGGATACCCTCCCTCGGCTTGTGCCAATTGTTGTCACTGCA
CGCCCGATCAAGGACCACTGAGGGCAATTTAACGATAAATTTCTCGCAATCTTCTGAATAGGTCAGGTCG
GCTTGGTCATCCGGATTGAGCAGCAATAGTTCGCCCGGCGCAAAATAGTGCTCCTGGCCATGGCCACGCC
ACAGGCAATGGCCTTTGAGTATTATTTGCAGATGATAACAGGTCTCTAATCCAGGCGAGATTACCCTCAC
GCTACCGCCGTAGCTGATTCGACACAGATCGAGGCATCCGAAGATTCTGTGGTGCAGCCTGCCTGCCGGG
CGCCCGCCCTTGGGCAGGCGAATAGAGTGCGTACCGACATACTGGTTAACATAATCGGAGACTGCATAGG
GCTCGGCGTGGACGAAGATCTGACTTTTCTCGTTCAATAAGCAAAAATCCATAGTTCACGGTTCTCTTAT
TTTAATGTGGGCTGCTTGGTGTGATGTAGAAAGGCGCCAAGTCGATGAAAATGCATCTCGACGTGATGCG
TATACGGGTTACCCCCATTGCCACGTTGCGCCATCCTTTTTGCAATCAGTGACCACTTTTCCAAGCAAAA
ATAACGCCAAGCAGAACGAAGACGTTCTTTTTAAGAAGCGAGAACACCAGAAGTTCGTGCTGTCGGGGCA
TGGGGCGACGAATTGGCGGATAAAGGGGATCTGCTGGATATTACGGCCTTTTTAAAGACCGTAAAGAAAA
ATAAGCACAAGTTTTATCCGGCCTTTATTCACATTCTTGCCCGCCTGATGAATGCTCATCCGTAATTACG
TATGGCAATGAAAGACGGTGAGCTGGTGATATGGGATAGTGTTCACCCTTGTTACACCGTTTTCCATGAG
CAAACTGAAACGTTTTCATCGCTCTGGAGTGAATACCACGACGATTTCCGGCAGTTTCTACACATATATT
CGCAAGATGTGGCGTGTTACGGTGAAAACCTGGCCTATTTCCCTAAAGGGTTTATTGAGAATATGTTTTT
CGTCTCAGCCAATCCCTGGGTGAGTTTCACCAGTTTTGATTTAAACGTGGCCAATATGGACAACTTCTTC
GCCCCCGTTTTCACCATGCATGGGAATTAGCTTGATCTGACCAACGACCGGTAGCGGAGCTATCCAACGG
CGGTATACCAGGAAAACACACAGCAGGTACATCAGAACAGTACCATGACTGAAGAACAAATAGTTTTTTC
CTGATCCATAAAGCAGAACGGCCTGCTCCATGACAAATCTGGCTCCCCAACTAATGCCCCATGCAGCCAG
CATAACCAGCATAAAGTGCAGTGTCCGGTTTGATAGGGATAAGTCCAGCCTTGCAAGAAGCGGATACAGG
AGTGCAAAAAATGGCTATCTCTAGTAAGGCCTACCCCTTAGGCTTTATGCAACCTCTAGGATCCGAATTC
GAAGGAGATATACATATGAGACGTGAATGGGAAGATTTTTATCTTGAAAAAGGTATAAATACCAATTTTA
TATCTACTTATCTTGATTATATTAAAACTTTAGAGTCTCGAAACATTCCCGTAATCTTTGAAGTTGAACA
CTTATCTAAGCTTATTGGAATAAAATACCCTGAAATCAACGACATTGTTTTTGGAACAAAATCGTTTTAT
CGCGAATTTAAAATACCGAAAAAGAAAGGAGGATATCGAAAAATATCTTCACCTTATCCATCGCTACGTA
AGTGTCAGACATGGATTCATGAAAAATTGCTATATTCTTTACGAACTCATAAAAATGCGTTTGCATATAA
GAAAGGAAAATCAATTATAGATAATGCAGAACAGCATTTGAATAATCATTTCTTACTTAAAATTGACATC
AAAGATTTTTTTCCTAGCATACCAATAAATTGGGTAATTAAATTATTTGATTCTCTGGGATATGCGAAAA
ATGTATCTTATGCACTAGCATCATTATGTTGTCTTGACGGTTGCTTACCTCAAGGCGGCATCACTAGCCC
TTCACTAAGTAATATATTACTTTATCCATTAGATGAACGACTGTCAAAATTGGCGTTAAAATTTAATTTG
AAATATAGCCGATATGCCGATGATATGGTTTTTTCTGGCGAAGCGATTCCGTCAAAATTTATTAGTTATG
TAACTGACATAATTGAAAGCTATGGTTTTATTTTAAATAAAGAAAAAACGAAACTGCTGAACAACACAAA
ACAAAAAATAGTGACGGGAATTGACGTTAGTAAAGATAAGTTACAATTACCGAGAAAAACCAGGCGTGAA
ATTAGAAAAACCATGCATTATATTAAAAAATACGGGATTTTTAGTCACATTGATAATGAAAAAATTAAAG
ACCCTAATTACATAAAAAGTTTAGAAGGAAAAATTCGTTTTTGGTTACAAGTTGAGCCAGATAACCAAGA
GGCCAGAAGTTACATTGAACACATTAATCAAATGAAGTAATACCGTTCATATGAGGCTAGAGCAGGTGAT
GACTTGTAGAAACTAGCACGTTGGAGTGTAGTCGCTCCTTGGTTAAGGGTCACTTTAACCACGACTATAC
GGATAACTCCGTATAGTCGCTTCGAATAGCGTTGCTATTCTCGCGGTTCTTTAAGTGAAGAGCGAGTGTG
AGCCGTTGTAGCT
Features (pLannotate 1.2.2; 17 found; start..end, strand, type, name):
    972..1505    +  CDS            ssb: SSB_ECOLI - Also known as exrB, lexC. Experimental evidence at protein level: Swiss-Prot protein existence level 1. Plays an important role in DNA replication, recombination and repair. Binds to ssDNA and to an array of partner proteins to recruit them to their sites of action during DNA metabolism. Acts as a sliding platform that migrates on DNA via reptation. SSB or its 10 C-terminal amino acids stimulates the ATPase activity of RadD (PubMed:27519413). From Escherichia coli (strain K12).
   1509..1538    +  misc_feature   MCS (fragment): pUC18/19 multiple cloning site
   1546..1570    +  CDS            lacZα (fragment): LacZα fragment of β-galactosidase; lacZ fragment
   1581..1675    +  terminator     lambda t0 terminator: transcription terminator from phage lambda
   1807..2619    +  CDS            aphA1: KKA1_ECOLX - Also known as nptI. Protein inferred from homology: Swiss-Prot protein existence level 3. Resistance to kanamycin and structurally-related aminoglycosides, including amikacin. From Escherichia coli.
   2789..2897    +  oriT           oriT: incP origin of transfer
   2908..3759    -  CDS            RSF1010 RepC (fragment): replication protein C of the broad-host-range plasmid RSF1010 (Scholz et al., 1989); repC
   3746..4585    -  CDS            RSF1010 RepA: replication protein A of the broad-host-range plasmid RSF1010 (Scholz et al., 1989); repA
   4577..4651    -  ncRNA          Plasmid R1162: Accession: RF00043 - R1162-like plasmid antisense RNA
   5096..6067    -  CDS            RSF1010 RepB: replication protein B of the broad-host-range plasmid RSF1010 (Scholz et al., 1989); repB
   6091..6119    -  promoter       lac UV5 promoter (fragment): E. coli lac promoter with an "up" mutation
   6174..6568    +  rep_origin     RSF1010 oriV: replication origin of the broad-host-range plasmid RSF1010; requires the RSF1010 RepA/B/C proteins for replication (Scholz et al., 1989)
   6606..6692    -  terminator     rrnB T1 terminator: Escherichia coli rrnB; transcription terminator T1 from the E. coli rrnB gene
   6717..7682    -  CDS            XylS: XylS regulator encoded by the Pseudomonas putida TOL plasmid pWWO; xylS; stimulates transcription from the Pm promoter in the presence of aromatic compounds such as m-toluate or benzoate
   7943..8348    +  CDS            CmR (fragment): chloramphenicol acetyltransferase; cat; confers resistance to chloramphenicol
   8310..8570    -  CDS            YPRA_ECOLX (fragment): Protein predicted: Swiss-Prot protein existence level 4. From Escherichia coli.
   8582..8662    +  promoter       Pm promoter: The bacterial Pm promoter is activated by XylS in the presence of benzoate or m-toluate (Marqués et al., 1999).
