[The description below was written by a language model from this plasmid's Addgene catalogue record and pLannotate feature annotations shown in this document.]
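Description:
pREC1010-Ebu1 is a low-copy, broad-host-range bacterial expression plasmid derived from the pORTMAGE-Ec1 backbone and built for retron-mediated recombineering. It replicates through the RSF1010 system: the feature table shows the RSF1010 oriV together with the RepA, RepB and RepC replication proteins it requires, along with the R1162-like antisense RNA associated with this replicon family. An annotated origin of transfer indicates that the plasmid can be mobilised by conjugation, which suits delivery into bacteria other than E. coli. Selection is by kanamycin, conferred by the aphA1 aminoglycoside phosphotransferase gene. A partial chloramphenicol acetyltransferase fragment, along with lacZα and MCS fragments, appear to be non-functional backbone remnants.

The payload is a synthetic 2.7 kb "recombitron" comprising the Ebu1 retron reverse transcriptase, the Ebu1 non-coding RNA, the single-strand annealing protein CspRecT and the E. coli single-stranded DNA-binding protein (EcSSB). Expression is driven by the Pm promoter, which is activated by the plasmid-encoded XylS regulator in the presence of inducers such as m-toluate or benzoate. The lambda t0 terminator lies downstream of the ssb gene. The ncRNA carries a SapI-flanked stuffer, presumably so that a user-defined editing donor can be inserted by type IIS cloning. The reverse transcriptase then converts that region into single-stranded DNA in the cell, and CspRecT and SSB promote its incorporation into the genome. The automated annotation identifies only Pm and ssb within this cassette, leaving the Ebu1 RT, ncRNA and CspRecT unlabelled, so their order is not documented. The associated work concerns genome editing across phylogenetically distinct bacteria.
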