Addgene plasmid #240688: pREC1010-Ebu1
Purpose: RSF1010 origin of replication plasmid containing Ebu1 recombitron with a SapI flanked stuffer in the ncRNA expressed by Pm promoter
Depositing lab: Seth Shipman. Depositing organization: J. David Gladstone Institutes. Publication: Genome editing of phylogenetically distinct bacteria using cross-species retron-mediated recombineering. Gonzalez-Delgado A, Bonillo-Lopez L, Johnson MS, Knodlseder N, Ko CC, Lekbach Y, Oh JH, Selvakumar H, Wold MC, Yu Z, Aragon V, Gralnick JA, Guell M, Hatfull GF, Keitz BK, Koskella B, Mutalik VK, van Pijkeren JP, Shipman SL. Nat Biotechnol. 2026 Apr 23. doi: 10.1038/s41587-026-03076-6. PubMed 42026131.
Backbone
  Vector backbone: pORTMAGE-Ec1
  Backbone manufacturer: George Church (Addgene #138474)
  Vector type: Bacterial Expression
Growth in bacteria
  Bacterial resistance: Kanamycin, 50 μg/mL
  Growth temperature: 37°C
  Growth strain: DH5alpha
  Copy number: Low Copy
Gene/Insert
  Gene/Insert name: Ebu1 RT, Ebu1 ncRNA, CspRecT and EcSSB
  Species: Synthetic
  Insert size (bp): 2710
  Mutation: WT
  Cloning method: Gibson Cloning
Terms and licenses: Academic/Nonprofit Terms; Industry Terms: Not Available to Industry
Depositor comments: Please visit https://doi.org/10.1101/2025.06.16.660010 for bioRxiv preprint.
How to cite: pREC1010-Ebu1 was a gift from Seth Shipman (Addgene plasmid # 240688 ; http://n2t.net/addgene:240688 ; RRID:Addgene_240688)
